>Addgene plasmid #122953 | pLenti-CAG-empty-ires-EGFP | depositor full sequence | sequence record 234832 | pLenti-CAG-empty-ires-EGFP sequence 10982 bps
GTCGACGGATCGGGAGATCTCCCGATCCCCTATGGTGCACTCTCAGTACAATCTGCTCTGATGCCGCATA
GTTAAGCCAGTATCTGCTCCCTGCTTGTGTGTTGGAGGTCGCTGAGTAGTGCGCGAGCAAAATTTAAGCT
ACAACAAGGCAAGGCTTGACCGACAATTGCATGAAGAATCTGCTTAGGGTTAGGCGTTTTGCGCTGCTTC
GCGATGTACGGGCCAGATATACGCGTTGACATTGATTATTGACTAGTTATTAATAGTAATCAATTACGGG
GTCATTAGTTCATAGCCCATATATGGAGTTCCGCGTTACATAACTTACGGTAAATGGCCCGCCTGGCTGA
CCGCCCAACGACCCCCGCCCATTGACGTCAATAATGACGTATGTTCCCATAGTAACGCCAATAGGGACTT
TCCATTGACGTCAATGGGTGGAGTATTTACGGTAAACTGCCCACTTGGCAGTACATCAAGTGTATCATAT
GCCAAGTACGCCCCCTATTGACGTCAATGACGGTAAATGGCCCGCCTGGCATTATGCCCAGTACATGACC
TTATGGGACTTTCCTACTTGGCAGTACATCTACGTATTAGTCATCGCTATTACCATGGTGATGCGGTTTT
GGCAGTACATCAATGGGCGTGGATAGCGGTTTGACTCACGGGGATTTCCAAGTCTCCACCCCATTGACGT
CAATGGGAGTTTGTTTTGGCACCAAAATCAACGGGACTTTCCAAAATGTCGTAACAACTCCGCCCCATTG
ACGCAAATGGGCGGTAGGCGTGTACGGTGGGAGGTCTATATAAGCAGCGCGTTTTGCCTGTACTGGGTCT
CTCTGGTTAGACCAGATCTGAGCCTGGGAGCTCTCTGGCTAACTAGGGAACCCACTGCTTAAGCCTCAAT
AAAGCTTGCCTTGAGTGCTTCAAGTAGTGTGTGCCCGTCTGTTGTGTGACTCTGGTAACTAGAGATCCCT
CAGACCCTTTTAGTCAGTGTGGAAAATCTCTAGCAGTGGCGCCCGAACAGGGACTTGAAAGCGAAAGGGA
AACCAGAGGAGCTCTCTCGACGCAGGACTCGGCTTGCTGAAGCGCGCACGGCAAGAGGCGAGGGGCGGCG
ACTGGTGAGTACGCCAAAAATTTTGACTAGCGGAGGCTAGAAGGAGAGAGATGGGTGCGAGAGCGTCAGT
ATTAAGCGGGGGAGAATTAGATCGCGATGGGAAAAAATTCGGTTAAGGCCAGGGGGAAAGAAAAAATATA
AATTAAAACATATAGTATGGGCAAGCAGGGAGCTAGAACGATTCGCAGTTAATCCTGGCCTGTTAGAAAC
ATCAGAAGGCTGTAGACAAATACTGGGACAGCTACAACCATCCCTTCAGACAGGATCAGAAGAACTTAGA
TCATTATATAATACAGTAGCAACCCTCTATTGTGTGCATCAAAGGATAGAGATAAAAGACACCAAGGAAG
CTTTAGACAAGATAGAGGAAGAGCAAAACAAAAGTAAGACCACCGCACAGCAAGCGGCCGCTGATCTTCA
GACCTGGAGGAGGAGATATGAGGGACAATTGGAGAAGTGAATTATATAAATATAAAGTAGTAAAAATTGA
ACCATTAGGAGTAGCACCCACCAAGGCAAAGAGAAGAGTGGTGCAGAGAGAAAAAAGAGCAGTGGGAATA
GGAGCTTTGTTCCTTGGGTTCTTGGGAGCAGCAGGAAGCACTATGGGCGCAGCGTCAATGACGCTGACGG
TACAGGCCAGACAATTATTGTCTGGTATAGTGCAGCAGCAGAACAATTTGCTGAGGGCTATTGAGGCGCA
ACAGCATCTGTTGCAACTCACAGTCTGGGGCATCAAGCAGCTCCAGGCAAGAATCCTGGCTGTGGAAAGA
TACCTAAAGGATCAACAGCTCCTGGGGATTTGGGGTTGCTCTGGAAAACTCATTTGCACCACTGCTGTGC
CTTGGAATGCTAGTTGGAGTAATAAATCTCTGGAACAGATTTGGAATCACACGACCTGGATGGAGTGGGA
CAGAGAAATTAACAATTACACAAGCTTAATACACTCCTTAATTGAAGAATCGCAAAACCAGCAAGAAAAG
AATGAACAAGAATTATTGGAATTAGATAAATGGGCAAGTTTGTGGAATTGGTTTAACATAACAAATTGGC
TGTGGTATATAAAATTATTCATAATGATAGTAGGAGGCTTGGTAGGTTTAAGAATAGTTTTTGCTGTACT
TTCTATAGTGAATAGAGTTAGGCAGGGATATTCACCATTATCGTTTCAGACCCACCTCCCAACCCCGAGG
GGACCCGACAGGCCCGAAGGAATAGAAGAAGAAGGTGGAGAGAGAGACAGAGACAGATCCATTCGATTAG
TGAACGGATCGGCACTGCGTGCGCCAATTCTGCAGACAAATGGCAGTATTCATCCACAATTTTAAAAGAA
AAGGGGGGATTGGGGGGTACAGTGCAGGGGAAAGAATAGTAGACATAATAGCAACAGACATACAAACTAA
AGAATTACAAAAACAAATTACAAAAATTCAAAATTTTCGGGTTTATTACAGGGACAGCAGAGATCCAGTT
TGGTTAATCCGCGTTACATAACTTACGGTAAATGGCCCGCCTGGCTGACCGCCCAACGACCCCCGCCCAT
TGACGTCAATAATGACGTATGTTCCCATAGTAACGCCAATAGGGACTTTCCATTGACGTCAATGGGTGGA
GTATTTACGGTAAACTGCCCACTTGGCAGTACATCAAGTGTATCATATGCCAAGTACGCCCCCTATTGAC
GTCAATGACGGTAAATGGCCCGCCTGGCATTATGCCCAGTACATGACCTTATGGGACTTTCCTACTTGGC
AGTACATCTACGTATTAGTCATCGCTATTACCATGGTCGAGGTGAGCCCCACGTTCTGCTTCACTCTCCC
CATCTCCCCCCCCTCCCCACCCCCAATTTTGTATTTATTTATTTTTTAATTATTTTGTGCAGCGATGGGG
GCGGGGGGGGGGGGGGGGCGCGCGCCAGGCGGGGCGGGGCGGGGCGAGGGGCGGGGCGGGGCGAGGCGGA
GAGGTGCGGCGGCAGCCAATCAGAGCGGCGCGCTCCGAAAGTTTCCTTTTATGGCGAGGCGGCGGCGGCG
GCGGCCCTATAAAAAGCGAAGCGCGCGGCGGGCGGGAGTCGCTGCGTTGCCTTCGCCCCGTGCCCCGCTC
CGCGCCGCCTCGCGCCGCCCGCCCCGGCTCTGACTGACCGCGTTACTCCCACAGGTGAGCGGGCGGGACG
GCCCTTCTCCTCCGGGCTGTAATTAGCGCTTGGTTTAATGACGGCTCGTTTCTTTTCTGTGGCTGCGTGA
AAGCCTTAAAGGGCTCCGGGAGGGCCCTTTGTGCGGGGGGGAGCGGCTCGGGGGGTGCGTGCGTGTGTGT
GTGCGTGGGGAGCGCCGCGTGCGGCCCGCGCTGCCCGGCGGCTGTGAGCGCTGCGGGCGCGGCGCGGGGC
TTTGTGCGCTCCGCGTGTGCGCGAGGGGAGCGCGGCCGGGGGCGGTGCCCCGCGGTGCGGGGGGGCTGCG
AGGGGAACAAAGGCTGCGTGCGGGGTGTGTGCGTGGGGGGGTGAGCAGGGGGTGTGGGCGCGGCGGTCGG
GCTGTAACCCCCCCCTGCACCCCCCTCCCCGAGTTGCTGAGCACGGCCCGGCTTCGGGTGCGGGGCTCCG
TACGGGGCGTGGCGCGGGGCTCGCCGTGCCGGGCGGGGGGTGGCGGCAGGTGGGGGTGCCGGGCGGGGCG
GGGCCGCCTCGGGCCGGGGAGGGCTCGGGGGAGGGGCGCGGCGGCCCCCGGAGCGCCGGCGGCTGTCGAG
GCGCGGCGAGCCGCAGCCATTGCCTTTTATGGTAATCGTGCGAGAGGGCGCAGGGACTTCCTTTGTCCCA
AATCTGTGCGGAGCCGAAATCTGGGAGGCGCCGCCGCACCCCCTCTAGCGGGCGCGGGGCGAAGCGGTGC
GGCGCCGGCAGGAAGGAAATGGGCGGGGAGGGCCTTCGTGCGTCGCCGCGCCGCCGTCCCCTTCTCCCTC
TCCAGCCTCGGGGCTGTCCGCGGGGGGACGGCTGCCTTCGGGGGGGACGGGGCAGGGCGGGGTTCGGCTT
CTGGCGTGTGACCGGCGGCTCTAGAGCCTCTGCTAACCATGTTCATGCCTTCTTCTTTTTCCTACAGCTC
CTGGGCAACGTGCTGGTTATTGTGCTGTCTCATCATTTTGGCAAAGAATTGCTCGAGCGTAATACGACTC
ACTATAGGGAGACCCAAGCTTGATTTAGGTGACACTATAGAATACAAGCTACTTGTTCTTTTTGCAGGAT
CCGCCCCTCTCCCTCCCCCCCCCCTAACGTTACTGGCCGAAGCCGCTTGGAATAAGGCCGGTGTGCGTTT
GTCTATATGTTATTTTCCACCATATTGCCGTCTTTTGGCAATGTGAGGGCCCGGAAACCTGGCCCTGTCT
TCTTGACGAGCATTCCTAGGGGTCTTTCCCCTCTCGCCAAAGGAATGCAAGGTCTGTTGAATGTCGTGAA
GGAAGCAGTTCCTCTGGAAGCTTCTTGAAGACAAACAACGTCTGTAGCGACCCTTTGCAGGCAGCGGAAC
CCCCCACCTGGCGACAGGTGCCTCTGCGGCCAAAAGCCACGTGTATAAGATACACCTGCAAAGGCGGCAC
AACCCCAGTGCCACGTTGTGAGTTGGATAGTTGTGGAAAGAGTCAAATGGCTCTCCTCAAGCGTATTCAA
CAAGGGGCTGAAGGATGCCCAGAAGGTACCCCATTGTATGGGATCTGATCTGGGGCCTCGGTACACATGC
TTTACATGTGTTTAGTCGAGGTTAAAAAAACGTCTAGGCCCCCCGAACCACGGGGACGTGGTTTTCCTTT
GAAAAACACGATGATAATATGGCCACAACCATGGTGAGCAAGGGCGAGGAGCTGTTCACCGGGGTGGTGC
CCATCCTGGTCGAGCTGGACGGCGACGTAAACGGCCACAAGTTCAGCGTGTCCGGCGAGGGCGAGGGCGA
TGCCACCTACGGCAAGCTGACCCTGAAGTTCATCTGCACCACCGGCAAGCTGCCCGTGCCCTGGCCCACC
CTCGTGACCACCCTGACCTACGGCGTGCAGTGCTTCAGCCGCTACCCCGACCACATGAAGCAGCACGACT
TCTTCAAGTCCGCCATGCCCGAAGGCTACGTCCAGGAGCGCACCATCTTCTTCAAGGACGACGGCAACTA
CAAGACCCGCGCCGAGGTGAAGTTCGAGGGCGACACCCTGGTGAACCGCATCGAGCTGAAGGGCATCGAC
TTCAAGGAGGACGGCAACATCCTGGGGCACAAGCTGGAGTACAACTACAACAGCCACAACGTCTATATCA
TGGCCGACAAGCAGAAGAACGGCATCAAGGTGAACTTCAAGATCCGCCACAACATCGAGGACGGCAGCGT
GCAGCTCGCCGACCACTACCAGCAGAACACCCCCATCGGCGACGGCCCCGTGCTGCTGCCCGACAACCAC
TACCTGAGCACCCAGTCCGCCCTGAGCAAAGACCCCAACGAGAAGCGCGATCACATGGTCCTGCTGGAGT
TCGTGACCGCCGCCGGGATCACTCTCGGCATGGACGAGCTGTACAAGTAAAATTCGATATCAAGCTTATC
GATAATCAACCTCTGGATTACAAAATTTGTGAAAGATTGACTGGTATTCTTAACTATGTTGCTCCTTTTA
CGCTATGTGGATACGCTGCTTTAATGCCTTTGTATCATGCTATTGCTTCCCGTATGGCTTTCATTTTCTC
CTCCTTGTATAAATCCTGGTTGCTGTCTCTTTATGAGGAGTTGTGGCCCGTTGTCAGGCAACGTGGCGTG
GTGTGCACTGTGTTTGCTGACGCAACCCCCACTGGTTGGGGCATTGCCACCACCTGTCAGCTCCTTTCCG
GGACTTTCGCTTTCCCCCTCCCTATTGCCACGGCGGAACTCATCGCCGCCTGCCTTGCCCGCTGCTGGAC
AGGGGCTCGGCTGTTGGGCACTGACAATTCCGTGGTGTTGTCGGGGAAATCATCGTCCTTTCCTTGGCTG
CTCGCCTGTGTTGCCACCTGGATTCTGCGCGGGACGTCCTTCTGCTACGTCCCTTCGGCCCTCAATCCAG
CGGACCTTCCTTCCCGCGGCCTGCTGCCGGCTCTGCGGCCTCTTCCGCGTCTTCGCCTTCGCCCTCAGAC
GAGTCGGATCTCCCTTTGGGCCGCCTCCCCGCATCGATACCGTCGACCTCGAGACCTAGAAAAACATGGA
GCAATCACAAGTAGCAATACAGCAGCTACCAATGCTGATTGTGCCTGGCTAGAAGCACAAGAGGAGGAGG
AGGTGGGTTTTCCAGTCACACCTCAGGTACCTTTAAGACCAATGACTTACAAGGCAGCTGTAGATCTTAG
CCACTTTTTAAAAGAAAAGGGGGGACTGGAAGGGCTAATTCACTCCCAACGAAGACAAGATATCCTTGAT
CTGTGGATCTACCACACACAAGGCTACTTCCCTGATTGGCAGAACTACACACCAGGGCCAGGGATCAGAT
ATCCACTGACCTTTGGATGGTGCTACAAGCTAGTACCAGTTGAGCAAGAGAAGGTAGAAGAAGCCAATGA
AGGAGAGAACACCCGCTTGTTACACCCTGTGAGCCTGCATGGGATGGATGACCCGGAGAGAGAAGTATTA
GAGTGGAGGTTTGACAGCCGCCTAGCATTTCATCACATGGCCCGAGAGCTGCATCCGGACTGTACTGGGT
CTCTCTGGTTAGACCAGATCTGAGCCTGGGAGCTCTCTGGCTAACTAGGGAACCCACTGCTTAAGCCTCA
ATAAAGCTTGCCTTGAGTGCTTCAAGTAGTGTGTGCCCGTCTGTTGTGTGACTCTGGTAACTAGAGATCC
CTCAGACCCTTTTAGTCAGTGTGGAAAATCTCTAGCAGGGCCCGTTTAAACCCGCTGATCAGCCTCGACT
GTGCCTTCTAGTTGCCAGCCATCTGTTGTTTGCCCCTCCCCCGTGCCTTCCTTGACCCTGGAAGGTGCCA
CTCCCACTGTCCTTTCCTAATAAAATGAGGAAATTGCATCGCATTGTCTGAGTAGGTGTCATTCTATTCT
GGGGGGTGGGGTGGGGCAGGACAGCAAGGGGGAGGATTGGGAAGACAATAGCAGGCATGCTGGGGATGCG
GTGGGCTCTATGGCTTCTGAGGCGGAAAGAACCAGCTGGGGCTCTAGGGGGTATCCCC
[124 nt withheld, positions 7269-7392]
C
[91 nt withheld, positions 7394-7484]
A
[49 nt withheld, positions 7486-7534]
CCTTTGACGTTGGAGTCCACGTTCTTT
[37 nt withheld, positions 7562-7598]
ACCCTATCTCGGTCTATTCTTTTGATTTATAAGGGATTTTGCCGATTTCGGCCTATTGGTTAAAAAATGA
GCTGATTTAACAAAAATTTAACGCGAATTAATTCTGTGGAATGTGTGTCAGTTAGGGTGTGGAAAGTCCC
CAGGCTCCCCAGCAGGCAGAAGTATGCAAAGCATGCATCTCAATTAGTCAGCAACCAGGTGTGGAAAGTC
CCCAGGCTCCCCAGCAGGCAGAAGTATGCAAAGCATGCATCTCAATTAGTCAGCAACCATAGTCCCGCCC
CTAACTCCGCCCATCCCGCCCCTAACTCCGCCCAGTTCCGCCCATTCTCCGCCCCATGGCTGACTAATTT
TTTTTATTTATGCAGAGGCCGAGGCCGCCTCTGCCTCTGAGCTATTCCAGAAGTAGTGAGGAGGCTTTTT
TGGAGGCCTAGGCTTTTGCAAAAAGCTCCCGGGAGCTTGTATATCCATTTTCGGATCTGATCAGCACGTG
TTGACAATTAATCATCGGCATAGTATATCGGCATAGTATAATACGACAAGGTGAGGAACTAAACCATGGC
CAAGTTGACCAGTGCCGTTCCGGTGCTCACCGCGCGCGACGTCGCCGGAGCGGTCGAGTTCTGGACCGAC
CGGCTCGGGTTCTCCCGGGACTTCGTGGAGGACGACTTCGCCGGTGTGGTCCGGGACGACGTGACCCTGT
TCATCAGCGCGGTCCAGGACCAGGTGGTGCCGGACAACACCCTGGCCTGGGTGTGGGTGCGCGGCCTGGA
CGAGCTGTACGCCGAGTGGTCGGAGGTCGTGTCCACGAACTTCCGGGACGCCTCCGGGCCGGCCATGACC
GAGATCGGCGAGCAGCCGTGGGGGCGGGAGTTCGCCCTGCGCGACCCGGCCGGCAACTGCGTGCACTTCG
TGGCCGAGGAGCAGGACTGACACGTGCTACGAGATTTCGATTCCACCGCCGCCTTCTATGAAAGGTTGGG
CTTCGGAATCGTTTTCCGGGACGCCGGCTGGATGATCCTCCAGCGCGGGGATCTCATGCTGGAGTTCTTC
GCCCACCCCAACTTGTTTATTGCAGCTTATAATGGTTACAAATAAAGCAATAGCATCACAAATTTCACAA
ATAAAGCATTTTTTTCACTGCATTCTAGTTGTGGTTTGTCCAAACTCATCAATGTATCTTATCATGTCTG
TATACCGTCGACCTCTAGCTAGAGCTTGGCGTAATCATGGTCATAGCTGTTTCCTGTGTGAAATTGTTAT
CCGCTCACAATTCCACACAACATACGAGCCGGAAGCATAAAGTGTAAAGCCTGGGGTGCCTAATGAGTGA
GCTAACTCACATTAATTGCGTTGCGCTCACTGCCCGCTTTCCAGTCGGGAAACCTGTCGTGCCAGCTGCA
TTAATGAATCGGCCAACGCGCGGGGAGAGGCGGTTTGCGTATTGGGCGCTCTTCCGCTTCCTCGCTCACT
GACTCGCTGCGCTCGGTCGTTCGGCTGCGGCGAGCGGTATCAGCTCACTCAAAGGCGGTAATACGGTTAT
CCACAGAATCAGGGGATAACGCAGGAAAGAACATGTGAGCAAAAGGCCAGCAAAAGGCCAGGAACCGTAA
AAAGGCCGCGTTGCTGGCGTTTTTCCATAGGCTCCGCCCCCCTGACGAGCATCACAAAAATCGACGCTCA
AGTCAGAGGTGGCGAAACCCGACAGGACTATAAAGATACCAGGCGTTTCCCCCTGGAAGCTCCCTCGTGC
GCTCTCCTGTTCCGACCCTGCCGCTTACCGGATACCTGTCCGCCTTTCTCCCTTCGGGAAGCGTGGCGCT
TTCTCATAGCTCACGCTGTAGGTATCTCAGTTCGGTGTAGGTCGTTCGCTCCAAGCTGGGCTGTGTGCAC
GAACCCCCCGTTCAGCCCGACCGCTGCGCCTTATCCGGTAACTATCGTCTTGAGTCCAACCCGGTAAGAC
ACGACTTATCGCCACTGGCAGCAGCCACTGGTAACAGGATTAGCAGAGCGAGGTATGTAGGCGGTGCTAC
AGAGTTCTTGAAGTGGTGGCCTAACTACGGCTACACTAGAAGAACAGTATTTGGTATCTGCGCTCTGCTG
AAGCCAGTTACCTTCGGAAAAAGAGTTGGTAGCTCTTGATCCGGCAAACAAACCACCGCTGGTAGCGGTG
GTTTTTTTGTTTGCAAGCAGCAGATTACGCGCAGAAAAAAAGGATCTCAAGAAGATCCTTTGATCTTTTC
TACGGGGTCTGACGCTCAGTGGAACGAAAACTCACGTTAAGGGATTTTGGTCATGAGATTATCAAAAAGG
ATCTTCACCTAGATCCTTTTAAATTAAAAATGAAGTTTTAAATCAATCTAAAGTATATATGAGTAAACTT
GGTCTGACAGTTACCAATGCTTAATCAGTGAGGCACCTATCTCAGCGATCTGTCTATTTCGTTCATCCAT
AGTTGCCTGACTCCCCGTCGTGTAGATAACTACGATACGGGAGGGCTTACCATCTGGCCCCAGTGCTGCA
ATGATACCGCGAGACCCACGCTCACCGGCTCCAGATTTATCAGCAATAAACCAGCCAGCCGGAAGGGCCG
AGCGCAGAAGTGGTCCTGCAACTTTATCCGCCTCCATCCAGTCTATTAATTGTTGCCGGGAAGCTAGAGT
AAGTAGTTCGCCAGTTAATAGTTTGCGCAACGTTGTTGCCATTGCTACAGGCATCGTGGTGTCACGCTCG
TCGTTTGGTATGGCTTCATTCAGCTCCGGTTCCCAACGATCAAGGCGAGTTACATGATCCCCCATGTTGT
GCAAAAAAGCGGTTAGCTCCTTCGGTCCTCCGATCGTTGTCAGAAGTAAGTTGGCCGCAGTGTTATCACT
CATGGTTATGGCAGCACTGCATAATTCTCTTACTGTCATGCCATCCGTAAGATGCTTTTCTGTGACTGGT
GAGTACTCAACCAAGTCATTCTGAGAATAGTGTATGCGGCGACCGAGTTGCTCTTGCCCGGCGTCAATAC
GGGATAATACCGCGCCACATAGCAGAACTTTAAAAGTGCTCATCATTGGAAAACGTTCTTCGGGGCGAAA
ACTCTCAAGGATCTTACCGCTGTTGAGATCCAGTTCGATGTAACCCACTCGTGCACCCAACTGATCTTCA
GCATCTTTTACTTTCACCAGCGTTTCTGGGTGAGCAAAAACAGGAAGGCAAAATGCCGCAAAAAAGGGAA
TAAGGGCGACACGGAAATGTTGAATACTCATACTCTTCCTTTTTCAATATTATTGAAGCATTTATCAGGG
TTATTGTCTCATGAGCGGATACATATTTGAATGTATTTAGAAAAATAAACAAATAGGGGTTCCGCGCACA
TTTCCCCGAAAAGTGCCACCTGAC
Features (pLannotate 1.2.2; 35 found; start..end, strand, type, name):
     31..83      -  misc_feature   bom (fragment): basis of mobility region from pBR322
    238..617     +  enhancer       CMV enhancer: human cytomegalovirus immediate early enhancer
    618..817     +  promoter       CMV promoter: human cytomegalovirus (CMV) immediate early promoter
    835..1015    +  LTR            5' LTR (truncated): truncated 5' long terminal repeat (LTR) from HIV-1
   1062..1187    +  misc_feature   HIV-1 Ψ: packaging signal of human immunodeficiency virus type 1
   1171..1534    +  CDS            HIV-1 gag (fragment): gag protein from human immunodeficiency virus 1; gag
   1680..1913    +  misc_feature   RRE: The Rev response element (RRE) of HIV-1 allows for Rev-dependent mRNA export from the nucleus to the cytoplasm.
   2290..2390    +  CDS            Rev (fragment): human immunodeficiency virus 1 (HIV-1) Rev protein; rev; enhances nuclear export of unspliced and incompletely spliced viral mRNAs
   2440..2557    +  misc_feature   cPPT/CTS: central polypurine tract and central termination sequence of HIV-1
   2602..2905    +  enhancer       CMV enhancer: human cytomegalovirus immediate early enhancer
   2907..3184    +  promoter       chicken β-actin promoter: No description available
   3185..4197    +  intron         chimeric intron: chimera between introns from chicken β-actin and rabbit β-globin
   4260..4278    +  promoter       T7 promoter: promoter for bacteriophage T7 RNA polymerase
   4293..4311    +  promoter       SP6 promoter: promoter for bacteriophage SP6 RNA polymerase
   4344..4930    +  misc_feature   IRES2: internal ribosome entry site (IRES) of the encephalomyocarditis virus (EMCV)
   4931..5650    +  CDS            EGFP: the original enhanced GFP (Yang et al., 1996) mammalian codon-optimized
   5651..5674    +  misc_feature   MCS (fragment): pBluescript multiple cloning site
   5674..6262    +  misc_feature   WPRE: woodchuck hepatitis virus posttranscriptional regulatory element
   6199..6780    +  CDS            nef (fragment): NEF_HV1H2 - Experimental evidence at protein level: Swiss-Prot protein existence level 1. Extracellular Nef protein targets CD4(+) T-lymphocytes for apoptosis by interacting with CXCR4 surface receptors. From Human immunodeficiency virus type 1 group M subtype B (isolate HXB2) (HIV-1).
   6787..6967    +  LTR            5' LTR (truncated): truncated 5' long terminal repeat (LTR) from HIV-1
   6999..7223    +  polyA_signal   bGH poly(A) signal: bovine growth hormone polyadenylation signal
   7227..7248    +  promoter       SV40 promoter (fragment): SV40 enhancer and early promoter
   7269..7697    +  rep_origin     f1 ori (sequence partly withheld): f1 bacteriophage origin of replication; arrow indicates direction of (+) strand synthesis
   7711..8040    +  promoter       SV40 promoter: SV40 enhancer and early promoter
   8088..8135    +  promoter       EM7 promoter: synthetic bacterial promoter&nbsp
   8154..8528    +  CDS            BleoR: antibiotic-binding protein; Sh ble from Streptoalloteichus hindustanus; confers resistance to bleomycin, phleomycin, and Zeocin™
   8538..8663    +  CDS            ble (fragment): BLE_KLEPN - Experimental evidence at protein level: Swiss-Prot protein existence level 1. Binding protein with a strong affinity to the bleomycin family of antibiotics. Binds to CL990; an antimitotic-antibiotic compound. From Klebsiella pneumoniae.
   8658..8779    +  polyA_signal   SV40 poly(A) signal: SV40 polyadenylation signal
   8850..8872    -  protein_bind   lac operator (fragment): The lac repressor binds to the lac operator to inhibit transcription in E. coli. This inhibition can be relieved by adding lactose or isopropyl-β-D-thiogalactopyranoside (IPTG). lac repressor encoded by lacI
   8876..8906    -  promoter       lac promoter: promoter for the E. coli lac operon
   8921..8942    -  protein_bind   CAP binding site: CAP binding activates transcription in the presence of cAMP. E. coli catabolite activator protein
   8955..9047    -  CDS            lacI (fragment): lac repressor; lacI; The lac repressor binds to the lac operator to inhibit transcription in E. coli. This inhibition can be relieved by adding lactose or isopropyl-β-D-thiogalactopyranoside (IPTG).
   9230..9818    -  rep_origin     ori: high-copy-number ColE1/pMB1/pBR322/pUC origin of replication
   9989..10849   -  CDS            AmpR: β-lactamase; bla; confers resistance to ampicillin, carbenicillin, and related antibiotics
  10850..10954   -  promoter       AmpR promoter: bla
