>Addgene plasmid #122953 | pLenti-CAG-empty-ires-EGFP | addgene full sequence | sequence record 244921 | Addgene NGS Result
CATAATAGCAACAGACATACAAACTAAAGAATTACAAAAACAAATTACAAAAATTCAAAATTTTCGGGTT
TATTACAGGGACAGCAGAGATCCAGTTTGGTTAATCCGCGTTACATAACTTACGGTAAATGGCCCGCCTG
GCTGACCGCCCAACGACCCCCGCCCATTGACGTCAATAATGACGTATGTTCCCATAGTAACGCCAATAGG
GACTTTCCATTGACGTCAATGGGTGGAGTATTTACGGTAAACTGCCCACTTGGCAGTACATCAAGTGTAT
CATATGCCAAGTACGCCCCCTATTGACGTCAATGACGGTAAATGGCCCGCCTGGCATTATGCCCAGTACA
TGACCTTATGGGACTTTCCTACTTGGCAGTACATCTACGTATTAGTCATCGCTATTACCATGGTCGAGGT
GAGCCCCACGTTCTGCTTCACTCTCCCCATCTCCCCCCCCTCCCCACCCCCAATTTTGTATTTATTTATT
TTTTAATTATTTTGTGCAGCGATGGGGGCGGGGGGGGGGGGGGGCGCGCGCCAGGSGGGGCGGGGSSNNN
NNNNNNNNNNNNNNGGGSGAGGCGGAGAGGTGCGGCGGCAGCCAATCAGAGCGGCGCGCTCCGAAAGTTT
CCTTTTATGGCGAGGCGGCGGCGGCGGCGGCCCTATAAAAAGCGAAGCGCGCGGCGGGCGGGAGTCGCTG
CGCGCTGCCTTCGCCCCGTGCCCCGCTCCGCCGCCGCCTCGCGCCGCCCGCCCCGGCTCTGACTGACCGC
GTTACTCCCACAGGTGAGCGGGCGGGACGGCCCTTCTCCTCCGGGCTGTAATTAGCGCTTGGTTTAATGA
CGGCTTGTTTCTTTTCTGTGGCTGCGTGAAAGCCTTGAGGGGCTCCGGGAGGGCCCTTTGTGCGGGGGGA
GCGGCTCGGGGGGTGCGTGCGTGTGTGTGTGCGTGGGGAGCGCCGCGTGCGGCTCCGCGCTGCCCGGCGG
CTGTGAGCGCTGCGGGCGCGGCGCGGGGCTTTGTGCGCTCCGCAGTGTGCGCGAGGGGAGCGCGGCCGGG
GGCGGTGCCCCGCGGTGCGGGGGGGGCTGCGAGGGGAACAAAGGCTGCGTGCGGGGTGTGTGCGTGGGGG
GGTGAGCAGGGGGTGTGGGCGCGTCGGTCGGGCTGCAACCCCCCCTGCACCCCCCTCCCCGAGTTGCTGA
GCACGGCCCGGCTTCGGGTGCGGGGCTCCGTACGGGGCGTGGCGCGGGGCTCGCCGTGCCGGGCGGGGGG
TGGCGGCAGGTGGGGGTGCCGGGCGGGGCGGGGCCGCCTCGGGCCGGGGAGGGCTCGGGGGAGGGGCGCG
GCGGCCCCCGGAGCGCCGGCGGCTGTCGAGGCGCGGCGAGCCGCAGCCATTGCCTTTTATGGTAATCGTG
CGAGAGGGCGCAGGGACTTCCTTTGTCCCAAATCTGTGCGGAGCCGAAATCTGGGAGGCGCCGCCGCACC
CCCTCTAGCGGGCGCGGGGCGAAGCGGTGCGGCGCCGGCAGGAAGGAAATGGGCGGGGAGGGCCTTCGTG
CGTCGCCGCGCCGCCGTCCCCTTCTCCCTCTCCAGCCTCGGGGCTGTCCGCGGGGGGACGGCTGCCTTCG
GGGGGGACGGGGCAGGGCGGGGTTCGGCTTCTGGCGTGTGACCGGCGGCTCTAGAGCCTCTGCTAACCAT
GTTCATGCCTTCTTCTTTTTCCTACAGCTCCTGGGCAACGTGCTGGTTATTGTGCTGTCTCATCATTTTG
GCAAAGAATTGCTCGAGCGTAATACGACTCACTATAGGGAGACCCAAGCTTGATTTAGGTGACACTATAG
AATACAAGCTACTTGTTCTTTTTGCAGGATCCGCCCCTCTCCCTCCCCCCCCCCTAACGTTACTGGCCGA
AGCCGCTTGGAATAAGGCCGGTGTGCGTTTGTCTATATGTTATTTTCCACCATATTGCCGTCTTTTGGCA
ATGTGAGGGCCCGGAAACCTGGCCCTGTCTTCTTGACGAGCATTCCTAGGGGTCTTTCCCCTCTCGCCAA
AGGAATGCAAGGTCTGTTGAATGTCGTGAAGGAAGCAGTTCCTCTGGAAGCTTCTTGAAGACAAACAACG
TCTGTAGCGACCCTTTGCAGGCAGCGGAACCCCCCACCTGGCGACAGGTGCCTCTGCGGCCAAAAGCCAC
GTGTATAAGATACACCTGCAAAGGCGGCACAACCCCAGTGCCACGTTGTGAGTTGGATAGTTGTGGAAAG
AGTCAAATGGCTCTCCTCAAGCGTATTCAACAAGGGGCTGAAGGATGCCCAGAAGGTACCCCATTGTATG
GGATCTGATCTGGGGCCTCGGTACACATGCTTTACATGTGTTTAGTCGAGGTTAAAAAAACGTCTAGGCC
CCCCGAACCACGGGGACGTGGTTTTCCTTTGAAAAACACGATGATAATATGGCCACAACCATGGTGAGCA
AGGGCGAGGAGCTGTTCACCGGGGTGGTGCCCATCCTGGTCGAGCTGGACGGCGACGTAAACGGCCACAA
GTTCAGCGTGTCCGGCGAGGGCGAGGGCGATGCCACCTACGGCAAGCTGACCCTGAAGTTCATCTGCACC
ACCGGCAAGCTGCCCGTGCCCTGGCCCACCCTCGTGACCACCCTGACCTACGGCGTGCAGTGCTTCAGCC
GCTACCCCGACCACATGAAGCAGCACGACTTCTTCAAGTCCGCCATGCCCGAAGGCTACGTCCAGGAGCG
CACCATCTTCTTCAAGGACGACGGCAACTACAAGACCCGCGCCGAGGTGAAGTTCGAGGGCGACACCCTG
GTGAACCGCATCGAGCTGAAGGGCATCGACTTCAAGGAGGACGGCAACATCCTGGGGCACAAGCTGGAGT
ACAACTACAACAGCCACAACGTCTATATCATGGCCGACAAGCAGAAGAACGGCATCAAGGTGAACTTCAA
GATCCGCCACAACATCGAGGACGGCAGCGTGCAGCTCGCCGACCACTACCAGCAGAACACCCCCATCGGC
GACGGCCCCGTGCTGCTGCCCGACAACCACTACCTGAGCACCCAGTCCGCCCTGAGCAAAGACCCCAACG
AGAAGCGCGATCACATGGTCCTGCTGGAGTTCGTGACCGCCGCCGGGATCACTCTCGGCATGGACGAGCT
GTACAAGTAAAATTCGATATCAAGCTTATCGATAATCAACCTCTGGATTACAAAATTTGTGAAAGATTGA
CTGGTATTCTTAACTATGTTGCTCCTTTTACGCTATGTGGATACGCTGCTTTAATGCCTTTGTATCATGC
TATTGCTTCCCGTATGGCTTTCATTTTCTCCTCCTTGTATAAATCCTGGTTGCTGTCTCTTTATGAGGAG
TTGTGGCCCGTTGTCAGGCAACGTGGCGTGGTGTGCACTGTGTTTGCTGACGCAACCCCCACTGGTTGGG
GCATTGCCACCACCTGTCAGCTCCTTTCCGGGACTTTCGCTTTCCCCCTCCCTATTGCCACGGCGGAACT
CATCGCCGCCTGCCTTGCCCGCTGCTGGACAGGGGCTCGGCTGTTGGGCACTGACAATTCCGTGGTGTTG
TCGGGGAAATCATCGTCCTTTCCTTGGCTGCTCGCCTGTGTTGCCACCTGGATTCTGCGCGGGACGTCCT
TCTGCTACGTCCCTTCGGCCCTCAATCCAGCGGACCTTCCTTCCCGCGGCCTGCTGCCGGCTCTGCGGCC
TCTTCCGCGTCTTCGCCTTCGCCCTCAGACGAGTCGGATCTCCCTTTGGGCCGCCTCCCCGCATCGATAC
CGTCGACCTCGAGACCTAGAAAAACATGGAGCAATCACAAGTAGCAATACAGCAGCTACCAATGCTGATT
GTGCCTGGCTAGAAGCACAAGAGGAGGAGGAGGTGGGTTTTCCAGTCACACCTCAGGTACCTTTAAGACC
AATGACTTACAAGGCAGCTGTAGATCTTAGCCACTTTTTAAAAGAAAAGGGGGGACTGGAAGGGCTAATT
CACTCCCAACGAAGACAAGATATCCTTGATCTGTGGATCTACCACACACAAGGCTACTTCCCTGATTGGC
AGAACTACACACCAGGGCCAGGGATCAGATATCCACTGACCTTTGGATGGTGCTACAAGCTAGTACCAGT
TGAGCAAGAGAAGGTAGAAGAAGCCAATGAAGGAGAGAACACCCGCTTGTTACACCCTGTGAGCCTGCAT
GGGATGGATGACCCGGAGAGAGAAGTATTAGAGTGGAGGTTTGACAGCCGCCTAGCATTTCATCACATGG
CCCGAGAGCTGCATCCGGACTGTACTGGGTCTCTCTGGTTAGACCAGATCTGAGCCTGGGAGCTCTCTGG
CTAACTAGGGAACCCACTGCTTAAGCCTCAATAAAGCTTGCCTTGAGTGCTTCAAGTAGTGTGTGCCCGT
CTGTTGTGTGACTCTGGTAACTAGAGATCCCTCAGACCCTTTTAGTCAGTGTGGAAAATCTCTAGCAGGG
CCCGTTTAAACCCGCTGATCAGCCTCGACTGTGCCTTCTAGTTGCCAGCCATCTGTTGTTTGCCCCTCCC
CCGTGCCTTCCTTGACCCTGGAAGGTGCCACTCCCACTGTCCTTTCCTAATAAAATGAGGAAATTGCATC
GCATTGTCTGAGTAGGTGTCATTCTATTCTGGGGGGTGGGGTGGGGCAGGACAGCAAGGGGGAGGATTGG
GAAGACAATAGCAGGCATGCTGGGGATGCGGTGGGCTCTATGGCTTCTGAGGCGGAAAGAACCAGCTGGG
GCTCTAGGGGGTATCCCC
[124 nt withheld, positions 4779-4902]
C
[91 nt withheld, positions 4904-4994]
A
[49 nt withheld, positions 4996-5044]
CCTTTGACGTTGGAGTCCACGTTCTTT
[37 nt withheld, positions 5072-5108]
ACCCTATCTCGGTCTATTCTTTTGATTTATAAGGGATTTTGCCGATTTCGGCCTATTGGTTAAAAAATGA
GCTGATTTAACAAAAATTTAACGCGAATTAATTCTGTGGAATGTGTGTCAGTTAGGGTGTGGAAAGTCCC
CAGGCTCCCCAGCAGGCAGAAGTATGCAAAGCATGCATCTCAATTAGTCAGCAACCAGGTGTGGAAAGTC
CCCAGGCTCCCCAGCAGGCAGAAGTATGCAAAGCATGCATCTCAATTAGTCAGCAACCATAGTCCCGCCC
CTAACTCCGCCCATCCCGCCCCTAACTCCGCCCAGTTCCGCCCATTCTCCGCCCCATGGCTGACTAATTT
TTTTTATTTATGCAGAGGCCGAGGCCGCCTCTGCCTCTGAGCTATTCCAGAAGTAGTGAGGAGGCTTTTT
TGGAGGCCTAGGCTTTTGCAAAAAGCTCCCGGGAGCTTGTATATCCATTTTCGGATCTGATCAGCACGTG
TTGACAATTAATCATCGGCATAGTATATCGGCATAGTATAATACGACAAGGTGAGGAACTAAACCATGGC
CAAGTTGACCAGTGCCGTTCCGGTGCTCACCGCGCGCGACGTCGCCGGAGCGGTCGAGTTCTGGACCGAC
CGGCTCGGGTTCTCCCGGGACTTCGTGGAGGACGACTTCGCCGGTGTGGTCCGGGACGACGTGACCCTGT
TCATCAGCGCGGTCCAGGACCAGGTGGTGCCGGACAACACCCTGGCCTGGGTGTGGGTGCGCGGCCTGGA
CGAGCTGTACGCCGAGTGGTCGGAGGTCGTGTCCACGAACTTCCGGGACGCCTCCGGGCCGGCCATGACC
GAGATCGGCGAGCAGCCGTGGGGGCGGGAGTTCGCCCTGCGCGACCCGGCCGGCAACTGCGTGCACTTCG
TGGCCGAGGAGCAGGACTGACACGTGCTACGAGATTTCGATTCCACCGCCGCCTTCTATGAAAGGTTGGG
CTTCGGAATCGTTTTCCGGGACGCCGGCTGGATGATCCTCCAGCGCGGGGATCTCATGCTGGAGTTCTTC
GCCCACCCCAACTTGTTTATTGCAGCTTATAATGGTTACAAATAAAGCAATAGCATCACAAATTTCACAA
ATAAAGCATTTTTTTCACTGCATTCTAGTTGTGGTTTGTCCAAACTCATCAATGTATCTTATCATGTCTG
TATACCGTCGACCTCTAGCTAGAGCTTGGCGTAATCATGGTCATAGCTGTTTCCTGTGTGAAATTGTTAT
CCGCTCACAATTCCACACAACATACGAGCCGGAAGCATAAAGTGTAAAGCCTGGGGTGCCTAATGAGTGA
GCTAACTCACATTAATTGCGTTGCGCTCACTGCCCGCTTTCCAGTCGGGAAACCTGTCGTGCCAGCTGCA
TTAATGAATCGGCCAACGCGCGGGGAGAGGCGGTTTGCGTATTGGGCGCTCTTCCGCTTCCTCGCTCACT
GACTCGCTGCGCTCGGTCGTTCGGCTGCGGCGAGCGGTATCAGCTCACTCAAAGGCGGTAATACGGTTAT
CCACAGAATCAGGGGATAACGCAGGAAAGAACATGTGAGCAAAAGGCCAGCAAAAGGCCAGGAACCGTAA
AAAGGCCGCGTTGCTGGCGTTTTTCCATAGGCTCCGCCCCCCTGACGAGCATCACAAAAATCGACGCTCA
AGTCAGAGGTGGCGAAACCCGACAGGACTATAAAGATACCAGGCGTTTCCCCCTGGAAGCTCCCTCGTGC
GCTCTCCTGTTCCGACCCTGCCGCTTACCGGATACCTGTCCGCCTTTCTCCCTTCGGGAAGCGTGGCGCT
TTCTCATAGCTCACGCTGTAGGTATCTCAGTTCGGTGTAGGTCGTTCGCTCCAAGCTGGGCTGTGTGCAC
GAACCCCCCGTTCAGCCCGACCGCTGCGCCTTATCCGGTAACTATCGTCTTGAGTCCAACCCGGTAAGAC
ACGACTTATCGCCACTGGCAGCAGCCACTGGTAACAGGATTAGCAGAGCGAGGTATGTAGGCGGTGCTAC
AGAGTTCTTGAAGTGGTGGCCTAACTACGGCTACACTAGAAGAACAGTATTTGGTATCTGCGCTCTGCTG
AAGCCAGTTACCTTCGGAAAAAGAGTTGGTAGCTCTTGATCCGGCAAACAAACCACCGCTGGTAGCGGTG
GTTTTTTTGTTTGCAAGCAGCAGATTACGCGCAGAAAAAAAGGATCTCAAGAAGATCCTTTGATCTTTTC
TACGGGGTCTGACGCTCAGTGGAACGAAAACTCACGTTAAGGGATTTTGGTCATGAGATTATCAAAAAGG
ATCTTCACCTAGATCCTTTTAAATTAAAAATGAAGTTTTAAATCAATCTAAAGTATATATGAGTAAACTT
GGTCTGACAGTTACCAATGCTTAATCAGTGAGGCACCTATCTCAGCGATCTGTCTATTTCGTTCATCCAT
AGTTGCCTGACTCCCCGTCGTGTAGATAACTACGATACGGGAGGGCTTACCATCTGGCCCCAGTGCTGCA
ATGATACCGCGAGACCCACGCTCACCGGCTCCAGATTTATCAGCAATAAACCAGCCAGCCGGAAGGGCCG
AGCGCAGAAGTGGTCCTGCAACTTTATCCGCCTCCATCCAGTCTATTAATTGTTGCCGGGAAGCTAGAGT
AAGTAGTTCGCCAGTTAATAGTTTGCGCAACGTTGTTGCCATTGCTACAGGCATCGTGGTGTCACGCTCG
TCGTTTGGTATGGCTTCATTCAGCTCCGGTTCCCAACGATCAAGGCGAGTTACATGATCCCCCATGTTGT
GCAAAAAAGCGGTTAGCTCCTTCGGTCCTCCGATCGTTGTCAGAAGTAAGTTGGCCGCAGTGTTATCACT
CATGGTTATGGCAGCACTGCATAATTCTCTTACTGTCATGCCATCCGTAAGATGCTTTTCTGTGACTGGT
GAGTACTCAACCAAGTCATTCTGAGAATAGTGTATGCGGCGACCGAGTTGCTCTTGCCCGGCGTCAATAC
GGGATAATACCGCGCCACATAGCAGAACTTTAAAAGTGCTCATCATTGGAAAACGTTCTTCGGGGCGAAA
ACTCTCAAGGATCTTACCGCTGTTGAGATCCAGTTCGATGTAACCCACTCGTGCACCCAACTGATCTTCA
GCATCTTTTACTTTCACCAGCGTTTCTGGGTGAGCAAAAACAGGAAGGCAAAATGCCGCAAAAAAGGGAA
TAAGGGCGACACGGAAATGTTGAATACTCATACTCTTCCTTTTTCAATATTATTGAAGCATTTATCAGGG
TTATTGTCTCATGAGCGGATACATATTTGAATGTATTTAGAAAAATAAACAAATAGGGGTTCCGCGCACA
TTTCCCCGAAAAGTGCCACCTGACGTCGACGGATCGGGAGATCTCCCGATCCCCTATGGTGCACTCTCAG
TACAATCTGCTCTGATGCCGCATAGTTAAGCCAGTATCTGCTCCCTGCTTGTGTGTTGGAGGTCGCTGAG
TAGTGCGCGAGCAAAATTTAAGCTACAACAAGGCAAGGCTTGACCGACAATTGCATGAAGAATCTGCTTA
GGGTTAGGCGTTTTGCGCTGCTTCGCGATGTACGGGCCAGATATACGCGTTGACATTGATTATTGACTAG
TTATTAATAGTAATCAATTACGGGGTCATTAGTTCATAGCCCATATATGGAGTTCCGCGTTACATAACTT
ACGGTAAATGGCCCGCCTGGCTGACCGCCCAACGACCCCCGCCCATTGACGTCAATAATGACGTATGTTC
CCATAGTAACGCCAATAGGGACTTTCCATTGACGTCAATGGGTGGAGTATTTACGGTAAACTGCCCACTT
GGCAGTACATCAAGTGTATCATATGCCAAGTACGCCCCCTATTGACGTCAATGACGGTAAATGGCCCGCC
TGGCATTATGCCCAGTACATGACCTTATGGGACTTTCCTACTTGGCAGTACATCTACGTATTAGTCATCG
CTATTACCATGGTGATGCGGTTTTGGCAGTACATCAATGGGCGTGGATAGCGGTTTGACTCACGGGGATT
TCCAAGTCTCCACCCCATTGACGTCAATGGGAGTTTGTTTTGGCACCAAAATCAACGGGACTTTCCAAAA
TGTCGTAACAACTCCGCCCCATTGACGCAAATGGGCGGTAGGCGTGTACGGTGGGAGGTCTATATAAGCA
GCGCGTTTTGCCTGTACTGGGTCTCTCTGGTTAGACCAGATCTGAGCCTGGGAGCTCTCTGGCTAACTAG
GGAACCCACTGCTTAAGCCTCAATAAAGCTTGCCTTGAGTGCTTCAAGTAGTGTGTGCCCGTCTGTTGTG
TGACTCTGGTAACTAGAGATCCCTCAGACCCTTTTAGTCAGTGTGGAAAATCTCTAGCAGTGGCGCCCGA
ACAGGGACTTGAAAGCGAAAGGGAAACCAGAGGAGCTCTCTCGACGCAGGACTCGGCTTGCTGAAGCGCG
CACGGCAAGAGGCGAGGGGCGGCGACTGGTGAGTACGCCAAAAATTTTGACTAGCGGAGGCTAGAAGGAG
AGAGATGGGTGCGAGAGCGTCAGTATTAAGCGGGGGAGAATTAGATCGCGATGGGAAAAAATTCGGTTAA
GGCCAGGGGGAAAGAAAAAATATAAATTAAAACATATAGTATGGGCAAGCAGGGAGCTAGAACGATTCGC
AGTTAATCCTGGCCTGTTAGAAACATCAGAAGGCTGTAGACAAATACTGGGACAGCTACAACCATCCCTT
CAGACAGGATCAGAAGAACTTAGATCATTATATAATACAGTAGCAACCCTCTATTGTGTGCATCAAAGGA
TAGAGATAAAAGACACCAAGGAAGCTTTAGACAAGATAGAGGAAGAGCAAAACAAAAGTAAGACCACCGC
ACAGCAAGCGGCCGCTGATCTTCAGACCTGGAGGAGGAGATATGAGGGACAATTGGAGAAGTGAATTATA
TAAATATAAAGTAGTAAAAATTGAACCATTAGGAGTAGCACCCACCAAGGCAAAGAGAAGAGTGGTGCAG
AGAGAAAAAAGAGCAGTGGGAATAGGAGCTTTGTTCCTTGGGTTCTTGGGAGCAGCAGGAAGCACTATGG
GCGCAGCGTCAATGACGCTGACGGTACAGGCCAGACAATTATTGTCTGGTATAGTGCAGCAGCAGAACAA
TTTGCTGAGGGCTATTGAGGCGCAACAGCATCTGTTGCAACTCACAGTCTGGGGCATCAAGCAGCTCCAG
GCAAGAATCCTGGCTGTGGAAAGATACCTAAAGGATCAACAGCTCCTGGGGATTTGGGGTTGCTCTGGAA
AACTCATTTGCACCACTGCTGTGCCTTGGAATGCTAGTTGGAGTAATAAATCTCTGGAACAGATTTGGAA
TCACACGACCTGGATGGAGTGGGACAGAGAAATTAACAATTACACAAGCTTAATACACTCCTTAATTGAA
GAATCGCAAAACCAGCAAGAAAAGAATGAACAAGAATTATTGGAATTAGATAAATGGGCAAGTTTGTGGA
ATTGGTTTAACATAACAAATTGGCTGTGGTATATAAAATTATTCATAATGATAGTAGGAGGCTTGGTAGG
TTTAAGAATAGTTTTTGCTGTACTTTCTATAGTGAATAGAGTTAGGCAGGGATATTCACCATTATCGTTT
CAGACCCACCTCCCAACCCCGAGGGGACCCGACAGGCCCGAAGGAATAGAAGAAGAAGGTGGAGAGAGAG
ACAGAGACAGATCCATTCGATTAGTGAACGGATCGGCACTGCGTGCGCCAATTCTGCAGACAAATGGCAG
TATTCATCCACAATTTTAAAAGAAAAGGGGGGATTGGGGGGTACAGTGCAGGGGAAAGAATAGTAGA
Features (pLannotate 1.2.2; 35 found; start..end, strand, type, name):
    109..412     +  enhancer       CMV enhancer: human cytomegalovirus immediate early enhancer
    414..534     +  promoter       chicken β-actin promoter (fragment): contains a 21-bp deletion relative to the standard chicken β-actin promoter
    691..1707    +  intron         chimeric intron: chimera between introns from chicken β-actin and rabbit β-globin
   1770..1788    +  promoter       T7 promoter: promoter for bacteriophage T7 RNA polymerase
   1803..1821    +  promoter       SP6 promoter: promoter for bacteriophage SP6 RNA polymerase
   1854..2440    +  misc_feature   IRES2: internal ribosome entry site (IRES) of the encephalomyocarditis virus (EMCV)
   2441..3160    +  CDS            EGFP: the original enhanced GFP (Yang et al., 1996) mammalian codon-optimized
   3161..3184    +  misc_feature   MCS (fragment): pBluescript multiple cloning site
   3184..3772    +  misc_feature   WPRE: woodchuck hepatitis virus posttranscriptional regulatory element
   3709..4290    +  CDS            nef (fragment): NEF_HV1H2 - Experimental evidence at protein level: Swiss-Prot protein existence level 1. Extracellular Nef protein targets CD4(+) T-lymphocytes for apoptosis by interacting with CXCR4 surface receptors. From Human immunodeficiency virus type 1 group M subtype B (isolate HXB2) (HIV-1).
   4297..4477    +  LTR            5' LTR (truncated): truncated 5' long terminal repeat (LTR) from HIV-1
   4509..4733    +  polyA_signal   bGH poly(A) signal: bovine growth hormone polyadenylation signal
   4737..4758    +  promoter       SV40 promoter (fragment): SV40 enhancer and early promoter
   4779..5207    +  rep_origin     f1 ori (sequence partly withheld): f1 bacteriophage origin of replication; arrow indicates direction of (+) strand synthesis
   5221..5550    +  promoter       SV40 promoter: SV40 enhancer and early promoter
   5598..5645    +  promoter       EM7 promoter: synthetic bacterial promoter&nbsp
   5664..6038    +  CDS            BleoR: antibiotic-binding protein; Sh ble from Streptoalloteichus hindustanus; confers resistance to bleomycin, phleomycin, and Zeocin™
   6048..6173    +  CDS            ble (fragment): BLE_KLEPN - Experimental evidence at protein level: Swiss-Prot protein existence level 1. Binding protein with a strong affinity to the bleomycin family of antibiotics. Binds to CL990; an antimitotic-antibiotic compound. From Klebsiella pneumoniae.
   6168..6289    +  polyA_signal   SV40 poly(A) signal: SV40 polyadenylation signal
   6360..6382    -  protein_bind   lac operator (fragment): The lac repressor binds to the lac operator to inhibit transcription in E. coli. This inhibition can be relieved by adding lactose or isopropyl-β-D-thiogalactopyranoside (IPTG). lac repressor encoded by lacI
   6386..6416    -  promoter       lac promoter: promoter for the E. coli lac operon
   6431..6452    -  protein_bind   CAP binding site: CAP binding activates transcription in the presence of cAMP. E. coli catabolite activator protein
   6465..6557    -  CDS            lacI (fragment): lac repressor; lacI; The lac repressor binds to the lac operator to inhibit transcription in E. coli. This inhibition can be relieved by adding lactose or isopropyl-β-D-thiogalactopyranoside (IPTG).
   6740..7328    -  rep_origin     ori: high-copy-number ColE1/pMB1/pBR322/pUC origin of replication
   7499..8359    -  CDS            AmpR: β-lactamase; bla; confers resistance to ampicillin, carbenicillin, and related antibiotics
   8360..8464    -  promoter       AmpR promoter: bla
   8523..8575    -  misc_feature   bom (fragment): basis of mobility region from pBR322
   8730..9109    +  enhancer       CMV enhancer: human cytomegalovirus immediate early enhancer
   9110..9309    +  promoter       CMV promoter: human cytomegalovirus (CMV) immediate early promoter
   9327..9507    +  LTR            5' LTR (truncated): truncated 5' long terminal repeat (LTR) from HIV-1
   9554..9679    +  misc_feature   HIV-1 Ψ: packaging signal of human immunodeficiency virus type 1
   9663..10026   +  CDS            HIV-1 gag (fragment): gag protein from human immunodeficiency virus 1; gag
  10172..10405   +  misc_feature   RRE: The Rev response element (RRE) of HIV-1 allows for Rev-dependent mRNA export from the nucleus to the cytoplasm.
  10782..10882   +  CDS            Rev (fragment): human immunodeficiency virus 1 (HIV-1) Rev protein; rev; enhances nuclear export of unspliced and incompletely spliced viral mRNAs
  10932..64      +  misc_feature   cPPT/CTS (across the origin): central polypurine tract and central termination sequence of HIV-1
