[The description below was written by a language model from this plasmid's Addgene catalogue record and pLannotate feature annotations shown in this document.]
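Description:
pLenti-CAG-empty-ires-EGFP is an empty lentiviral expression backbone of about 11 kb, designed to receive a gene of interest that will be co-expressed with EGFP from the CAG promoter. It is maintained in E. coli through a high-copy ColE1/pUC-type origin and an ampicillin resistance gene, and it also carries an f1 origin. Outside the viral unit sits an SV40/EM7-driven bleomycin/Zeocin resistance cassette with an SV40 poly(A) signal. Because this cassette lies beyond the downstream LTR, it would not be carried into the packaged genome.

The viral transfer unit begins with a CMV enhancer/promoter fused to a truncated HIV-1 5' LTR, which drives genomic RNA production in packaging cells. This is followed by the Ψ packaging signal with a partial gag sequence, the Rev response element for nuclear export, and the cPPT/CTS. The internal cassette consists of the CAG promoter (CMV enhancer, chicken β-actin promoter and a chimeric β-actin/β-globin intron), then a short region containing T7 and SP6 promoter sequences. This region appears to be where an insert would be placed, though the record does not list the cloning sites. Downstream, an EMCV IRES allows cap-independent translation of EGFP from the same transcript, so fluorescence marks transduced cells expressing the inserted gene. A WPRE enhances transcript expression, and the unit ends in a second truncated LTR followed by a bGH poly(A) signal.

The sequencing-derived and depositor sequences show the same feature set, differing by three nucleotides in length and in how completely the β-actin promoter is annotated. With no insert, the vector serves as an EGFP-only control or a cloning recipient. The associated publication concerns human cortical neurogenesis.
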