Addgene plasmid #122953: pLenti-CAG-empty-ires-EGFP
Purpose: (Empty Backbone) Lentiviral expression empty vector under CAG promoter with EGFP expression
Depositing lab: Pierre Vanderhaeghen. Depositing organization: Vlaams Instituut voor Biotechnologie (VIB, vzw). Publication: Human-Specific NOTCH2NL Genes Expand Cortical Neurogenesis through Delta/Notch Regulation. Suzuki IK, Gacquer D, Van Heurck R, Kumar D, Wojno M, Bilheu A, Herpoel A, Lambert N, Cheron J, Polleux F, Detours V, Vanderhaeghen P. Cell. 2018 May 31;173(6):1370-1384.e16. doi: 10.1016/j.cell.2018.03.067. Epub 2018 May 31. PubMed 29856955.
Backbone
  Vector backbone: lentiviral
  Backbone manufacturer: Dr. Cecile Charrier
  Vector type: Lentiviral
Growth in bacteria
  Bacterial resistance: Ampicillin, 100 μg/mL
  Growth temperature: 37°C
  Growth strain: NEB Stable
  Growth instructions: Stbl3 is also recommended.
  Copy number: Unknown
Terms and licenses: Academic/Nonprofit Terms; Industry Terms: Not Available to Industry
How to cite: pLenti-CAG-empty-ires-EGFP was a gift from Pierre Vanderhaeghen (Addgene plasmid # 122953 ; http://n2t.net/addgene:122953 ; RRID:Addgene_122953)
